Addgene plasmid #240762: SAGA013
Purpose: Plasmid contains the triple selection cassette gfp - tetARK2- CmTrunc that allows for in vivo recombineering in E.coli.
Depositing lab: Morten Norholm. Depositing organization: Danmarks Tekniske Universitet. Publication: Simple and robust in vivo engineering of plasmid DNA at any copy number in Escherichia coli. Sepulchro AGV, Kozlowski HCJ, Norholm MHH. Commun Biol. 2025 Jun 17;8(1):933. doi: 10.1038/s42003-025-08361-9. PubMed 40527904.
Backbone
  Vector backbone: pSEVAx21
  Vector type: Synthetic Biology
Growth in bacteria
  Bacterial resistance: Tetracycline, 10 μg/mL
  Growth temperature: 37°C
  Growth strain: DH5alpha
  Copy number: Low Copy
Gene/Insert
  Gene/Insert name: SAGA RK2 PrhaBAD BCD_medium - gfp - tetARK2- CmTrunc
  Species: Unspecified
  Mutation: Mutation on translation initiation region of tetA
  Cloning method: Other
Terms and licenses: Academic/Nonprofit Terms; Industry Terms: Not Available to Industry
How to cite: SAGA013 was a gift from Morten Norholm (Addgene plasmid # 240762 ; http://n2t.net/addgene:240762 ; RRID:Addgene_240762)
