[The description below was written by a language model from this plasmid's Addgene catalogue record and pLannotate feature annotations shown in this document.]
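Description:
SAGA013 is a 7,975 nt synthetic-biology plasmid built on a pSEVAx21-type backbone for use in Escherichia coli. It replicates through the broad-host-range RK2 (IncP) system, with oriV and the trans-acting initiator gene trfA both annotated, which matches its recorded low copy number. An IncP oriT is also present, so the plasmid could in principle be mobilised by conjugation if transfer functions were supplied in trans. The plasmid is selected with tetracycline. Lambda t0 and rrnB T1 terminators flank the cargo region. The short hits annotated as Tn5 transposase, CloDF13 ori and lambda cos are only fragments, and the record assigns them no function.

The payload is the "SAGA" triple selection cassette, gfp–tetA(RK2)–CmTrunc. The regulator genes rhaR and rhaS lie upstream and divergent from the L-rhamnose-inducible rhaB (PrhaBAD) promoter. According to the insert name, this promoter drives expression through a medium-strength bicistronic design (BCD) translation element. The first gene is a folding-reporter GFP, giving a visual screen. It is followed by a tetracycline efflux gene, recorded as carrying a mutation in its translation initiation region, with a short trc promoter fragment annotated just ahead of it. On the opposite strand sit a cat promoter and a truncated chloramphenicol acetyltransferase gene. As a fragment it is presumably non-functional until the missing portion is restored, although the record does not spell out this mechanism.

The stated purpose is in vivo recombineering in E. coli, and the associated work concerns engineering plasmid DNA at any copy number. SAGA013 appears to be the RK2-origin, low-copy version of this cassette, combining fluorescence with two antibiotic-based selection markers.
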