Features (pLannotate 1.2.2; 17 found; start..end, strand, type, name):
     18..866     -  CDS            rhaR: transcriptional activator of rhaR and rhaS; E. coli rhaR; needed for rhamnose-dependent activation of the rhaB promoter
    940..1776    -  CDS            rhaS: positive regulator of the rhaB promoter; E. coli rhaS; activated by L-rhamnose
   1922..2040    +  promoter       rhaB promoter: promoter of the E. coli rhaBAD operon, conferring tight induction with L-rhamnose and repression with D-glucose in the presence of RhaR and RhaS (Giacalone et al., 2006)
   2123..2836    +  CDS            Folding Reporter GFP: Folding Reporter GFP is a basic (constitutively fluorescent) green fluorescent protein published in 1999, derived from Aequorea victoria.
   2905..2928    +  promoter       trc promoter (fragment): strong E. coli promoter; hybrid between the trp and lac UV5 promoters
   2967..4157    +  CDS            TcR: tetracycline efflux protein; tet; confers resistance to tetracycline
   4168..4207    -  terminator     bacterial terminator (fragment): putative bacterial transcription terminator
   4212..4838    -  CDS            CmR (fragment): chloramphenicol acetyltransferase; cat; confers resistance to chloramphenicol
   4839..4941    -  promoter       cat promoter: promoter of the E. coli cat gene encoding chloramphenicol acetyltransferase
   4999..5093    -  terminator     lambda t0 terminator: transcription terminator from phage lambda
   5239..5347    +  oriT           oriT: incP origin of transfer
   5408..6556    -  CDS            trfA: trans-acting replication protein that binds to and activates oriV
   6608..6889    -  CDS            tnpA (fragment): TN5P_ECOLX - Also known as tnp. Experimental evidence at protein level: Swiss-Prot protein existence level 1. Mediates transposition of transposon Tn5 by a 'cut and paste' mechanism. First, the monomeric transposase binds the 19 bp inverted DNA repeats flanking the transposon. Then, dimerization of the DNA- bound transposase creates a synaptic DNA complex. After nicking of the first DNA strand, excision of the transposon proceeds through a series of intermediates. The transposase then mediates the insertion of the transposon at a new site by strand transfer. The activity of the wild- type tran
   6949..7480    -  rep_origin     oriV: incP origin of replication
   7536..7571    -  rep_origin     CloDF13 ori (fragment): Plasmids containing the CloDF13 (CDF) origin of replication can be propagated in E. coli cells that contain additional plasmids with compatible origins.
   7593..7860    +  misc_feature   cos (fragment): lambda cos site; allows packaging into phage lambda particles
   7883..7969    -  terminator     rrnB T1 terminator: Escherichia coli rrnB; transcription terminator T1 from the E. coli rrnB gene
>Addgene plasmid #240762 | SAGA013 | addgene full sequence | sequence record 483927 | Addgene NGS Result
TTAATTAAGCGTTGCGCTTAATCTTTCTGCGAATTGAGATGACGCCACTGGCTGGGCGTCATCCCGGTTT
CCCGGGTAAACACCACCGAAAAATAGTTACTATCTTCAAAGCCACATTCGGTCGAAATATCACTGATTAA
CAGGCGGCTATGCTGGAGAAGATATTGCGCATGACACACTCTGACCTGTCGCAGATATTGATTGATGGTC
ATTCCAGTCTGCTGGCGAAATTGCTGACGCAAAACGCGCTCACTGCACGATGCCTCATCACAAAATTTAT
CCAGCGCAAAGGGACTTTTCAGGCTAGCCGCCAGCCGGGTAATCAGCTTATCCAGCAACGTTTCGCTGGA
TGTTGGCGGCAACGAATCACTGGTGTAACGATGGCGATTCAGCAACATCACCAACTGCCCGAACAGCAAC
TCAGCCATTTCGTTAGCAAACGGCACATGCTGACTACTTTCATGCTCAAGCTGACCAATAACCTGCCGCG
CCTGCGCCATCCCCATGCTACCTAAGCGCCAGTGTGGTTGCCCTGCGCTGGCGTTAAATCCCGGAATCGC
CCCCTGCCAGTCAAGATTCAGCTTCAGACGCTCCGGGCAATAAATAATATTCTGCAAAACCAGATCGTTA
ACGGAAGCGTAGGAGTGTTTATCATCAGCATGAATGTAAAAGAGATCGCCACGGGTAATGCGATAAGGGC
GATCGTTGAGTACATGCAGGCCATTACCGCGCCAGACAATCACCAGCTCACAAAAATCATGTGTATGTTC
AGCAAAGACATCTTGCGGATAACGGTCAGCCACAGCGACTGCCTGCTGGTCGCTGGCAAAAAAATCATCT
TTGAGAAGTTTTAACTGATGCGCCACCGTGGCTACCTCGGCCAGAGAACGAAGTTGATTATTCGCAATAT
GGCGTACAAATACGTTGAGAAGATTCGCGTTATTGCAGAAAGCCATCCCGTCCCTGGCGAATATCACGCG
GTGACCAGTTAAACTCTCGGCGAAAAAGCGTCGAAAAGTGGTTACTGTCGCTGAATCCACAGCGATAGGC
GATGTCAGTAACGCTGGCCTCGCTGTGGCGTAGCAGATGTCGGGCTTTCATCAGTCGCAGGCGGTTCAGG
TATCGCTGAGGCGTCAGTCCCGTTTGCTGCTTAAGCTGCCGATGTAGCGTACGCAGTGAAAGAGAAAATT
GATCCGCCACGGCATCCCAATTCACCTCATCGGCAAAATGGTCCTCCAGCCAGGCCAGAAGCAAGTTGAG
ACGTGATGCGCTGTTTTCCAGGTTCTCCTGCAAACTGCTTTTACGCAGCAAGAGCAGTAATTGCATAAAC
AAGATCTCGCGACTGGCGGTCGAGGGTAAATCATTTTCCCCTTCCTGCTGTTCCATCTGTGCAACCAGCT
GTCGCACCTGCTGCAATACGCTGTGGTTAACGCGCCAGTGAGACGGATACTGCCCATCCAGCTCTTGTGG
CAGCAACTGATTCAGCCCGGCGAGAAACTGAAATCGATCCGGCGAGCGATACAGCACATTGGTCAGACAC
AGATTATCGGTATGTTCATACAGATGCCGATCATGATCGCGTACGAAACAGACCGTGCCACCGGTGATGG
TATAGGGCTGCCCATTAAACACATGAATACCCGTGCCATGTTCGACAATCACAATTTCATGAAAATCATG
ATGATGTTCAGGAAAATCCGCCTGCGGGAGCCGGGGTTCTATCGCCACGGACGCGTTACCAGACGGAAAA
AAATCCACACTATGTAATACGGTCATACTGGCCTCCTGATGTCGTCAACACGGCGAAATAGTAATCACGA
GGTCAGGTTCTTACCTTAAATTTTCGACGGAAAACCACGTAAAAAACGTCGATTTTTCAAGATACAGCGT
GAATTTTCAGGAAATGCGGTGAGCATCACATCACCACAATTCAGCAAATTGTGAACATCATCACGTTCAT
CTTTCCCTGGTTGCCAATGGCCCATTTTCTTGTCAGTAACGAGAAGGTCGCGAATCCAGGCGCTTTTTAG
ACTGGTCGTATACTAGAGATTAAAGAGGAGAAAGAGCTAATGAAGGCTATTTTCGTACTGAAACATCTTA
ATCATGCTAAGGAGGTTTTCTAATGAGCAAAGGAGAAGAACTTTTCACTGGAGTTGTGCCAATTCTTGTT
GAATTAGATGGTGATGTTAATGGGCACAAATTTTCTGTCAGTGGAGAGGGTGAAGGTGATGCTACATACG
GAAAACTCACCCTTAAATTTATTTGCACTACTGGAAAACTACCTGTTCCATGGCCAACACTTGTCACTAC
TCTGACCTATGGCGTTCAATGCTTTTCCCGTTATCCGGATCACATGAAACGGCATGACTTTTTCAAGAGT
GCCATGCCCGAAGGTTATGTACAGGAACGCACTATATCTTTCAAAGATGACGGGAACTACAAGACGCGTG
CTGAAGTCAAGTTTGAAGGTGATACCCTTGTTAATCGTATCGAGTTAAAGGGTATTGATTTTAAAGAAGA
TGGAAACATTCTCGGACACAAACTAGAGTACAACTATAACTCACACAATGTATACATCACGGCAGACAAA
CAAAAGAATGGAATCAAAGCTAACTTCAAAATTCGCCACAACATTGAAGATGGTTCCGTTCAACTAGCAG
ACCATTATCAACAAAATACTCCAATTGGCGATGGCCCTGTCCTTTTACCAGACAACCATTACCTGTCGAC
ACAATCTGCCCTTTCGAAAGATCCCAACGAAAAGCGTGACCACATGGTCCTTCTTGAGTTTGTAACTGCT
GCTGGGATTACACATGGCATGGATGAGCTCTACAAATGACCAATTATTGAAGGCCGCTAACGCGGCCTTT
TTTTGTTTCTGGTCTCCCAAAAATTTATTTGCTTATTAATCATCCGGCTCGTATAATGTGTGGAGGGCCC
AAGTTCACTTAAAAAGGAGAGCGACGATGAAATCTAACAATGCGCTCATCGTCATCCTCGGCACCGTCAC
CCTGGATGCTGTAGGCATAGGCTTGGTTATGCCGGTACTGCCGGGCCTCTTGCGGGATATCGTCCATTCC
GACAGCATCGCCAGTCACTATGGCGTGCTGCTAGCGCTATATGCGTTGATGCAATTTCTATGCGCACCCG
TTCTCGGAGCACTGTCCGACCGCTTTGGCCGCCGCCCAGTCCTGCTCGCTTCGCTACTTGGAGCCACTAT
CGACTACGCGATCATGGCGACCACACCCGTCCTGTGGATTCTCTACGCCGGACGCATCGTGGCCGGCATC
ACCGGCGCCACAGGTGCGGTTGCTGGCGCCTATATCGCCGACATCACCGATGGGGAAGATCGGGCTCGCC
ACTTCGGGCTCATGAGCGCTTGTTTCGGCGTGGGTATGGTGGCAGGCCCCGTGGCCGGGGGACTGTTGGG
CGCCATCTCCCTGCACGCACCATTCCTTGCGGCGGCGGTGCTCAACGGCCTCAACCTACTACTGGGCTGC
TTCCTAATGCAGGAGTCGCATAAGGGAGAGCGCCGTCCGATGCCCTTGAGAGCCTTCAACCCAGTCAGCT
CCTTCCGGTGGGCGCGGGGCATGACCATTGTGGCCGCACTTATGACTGTCTTCTTTATCATGCAACTCGT
AGGACAGGTGCCGGCAGCGCTCTGGGTCATTTTCGGCGAGGACCGCTTTCGCTGGAGCGCGACGATGAGC
GGCCTGTCGCTTGCGGTATTCGGAATCTTGCACGCCCTCGCTCAAGCCTTCGTCACTGGTCCCGCCACCA
AACGTTTCGGCGAGAAGCAGGCCATTATCGCCGGCATGGCGGCCGACGCGCTGGGCTACGTCTTGCTGGC
GTTCGCGACGCGAGGCTGGATGGCCTTCCCCATTATGATTCTTCTCGCTTCCGGCGGCATCGGGATGCCC
GCGTTGCAGGCCATGCTGTCCAGGCAGGTAGATGACGACCATCAGGGACAGCTTCAAGGATCGCTCGCGG
CTCTTACCAGCCTAACTTCGATCACTGGACCGCTGATCGTCACGGCGATTTATGCCGCCTCGGCGAGCAC
ATGGAACGGGTTGGCATGGATTGTAGGCGCCGCCCTATACCTTGTCTGCCTCCCCGCGTTGCGTCGCGGT
GCATGGAGCCGGGCCACCTCGACCTGAGACAATTGTCCAGATAAAAAAAATCCTTAGCTTTCGCTAAGGA
TGATTTCTTTATTGTAATTCATTAAGCATTCTGCCGACATGGAAGCCATCACAAACGGCATGATGAACCT
GAATCGCCAGCGGCATCAGCACCTTGTCGCCTTGCGTATAATATTTGCCCATGGTGAAAACGGGGGCGAA
GAAGTTGTCCATATTGGCCACGTTTAAATCAAAACTGGTGAAACTCACCCAGGGATTGGCTGAGACGAAA
AACATATTCTCAATAAACCCTTTAGGGAAATAGGCCAGGTTTTCACCGTAACACGCCACATCTTGCGAAT
ATATGTGTAGAAACTGCCGGAAATCGTCGTGGTATTCACTCCAGAGCGATGAAAACGTTTCAGTTTGCTC
ATGGAAAACGGTGTAACAAGGGTGAACACTATCCCATATCACCAGCTCACCGTCTTTCATTGCCATACGA
AATTCCGGATGAGCATTCATCAGGCGGGCAAGAATGTGAATAAAGGCCGGATAAAACTTGTGCTTATTTT
TCTTTACGGTCTTTAAAAAGGCCGTAATATCCAGCTGAACGGTCTGGTTATAGGTACATTGAGCAACTGA
CTGAAATGCCTCAAAATGTTCTTTACGATGCCATTGGGATATATCAACGGTGGTATATCCAGTGATTTTT
TTCTCCATTTTAGCTTCCTTAGCTCCTGAAAATCTCGATAACTCAAAAAATACGCCCGGTAGTGATCTTA
TTTCATTATGGTGAAAGTTGGAACCTCTTACGTGCCGATCAACGTCTCATTTTCGCCAGACCCTTGTCAT
TTAAATCGTAATTATTGGGGACCCCTGGATTCTCACCAATAAAAAACGCCCGGCGGCAACCGAGCGTTCT
GAACAAATCCAGATGGAGTTCTGAGGTCATTACTGGATCTATCAACAGGAGTCCAAGACTAGTCTTTTCC
GCTGCATAACCCTGCTTCGGGGTCATTATAGCGATTTTTTCGGTATATCCATCCTTTTTCGCACGATATA
CAGGATTTTGCCAAAGGGTTCGTGTAGACTTTCCTTGGTGTATCCAACGGCGTCAGCCGGGCAGGATAGG
TGAAGTAGGCCCACCCGCGAGCGGGTGTTCCTTCTTCACTGTCCCTTATTCGCACCTGGCGGTGCTCAAC
GGGAATCCTGCTCTGCGAGGCTGGCCGTAGGCCGGCCGCGATGCAGGTGGCTGCTGAACCCCCAGCCGGA
ACTGACCCCACAAGGCCCTAGCGTTTGCAATGCACCAGGTCATCATTGACCCAGGCGTGTTCCACCAGGC
CGCTGCCTCGCAACTCTTCGCAGGCTTCGCCAACCTGCTCGCGCCACTTCTTCACGCGGGTGGAATCCGA
TCCGCACATGAGGCGGAAGGTTTCCAGCTTGAGCGGGTACGGCTCCCGGTGCGAGCTGAAATAGTCGAAC
ATCCGTCGGGCCGTCGGCGACAGCTTGCGGTACTTCTCCCATATGAATTTCGTGTAGTGGTCGCCAGCAA
ACAGCACGACGATTTCCTCGTCGATCAGGACCTGGCAACGGGACGTTTTCTTGCCACGGTCCAGGACGCG
GAAGCGGTGCAGCAGCGACACCGATTCCAGGTGCCCAACGCGGTCGGACGTGAAGCCCATCGCCGTCGCC
TGTAGGCGCGACAGGCATTCCTCGGCCTTCGTGTAATACCGGCCATTGATCGACCAGCCCAGGTCCTGGC
AAAGCTCGTAGAACGTGAAGGTGATCGGCTCGCCGATAGGGGTGCGCTTCGCGTACTCCAACACCTGCTG
CCACACCAGTTCGTCATCGTCGGCCCGCAGCTCGACGCCGGTGTAGGTGATCTTCACGTCCTTGTTGACG
TGGAAAATGACCTTGTTTTGCAGCGCCTCGCGCGGGATTTTCTTGTTGCGCGTGGTGAACAGGGCAGAGC
GGGCCGTGTCGTTTGGCATCGCTCGCATCGTGTCCGGCCACGGCGCAATATCGAACAAGGAAAGCTGCAT
TTCCTTGATCTGCTGCTTCGTGTGTTTCAGCAACGCGGCCTGCTTGGCTTCGCTGACCTGTTTTGCCAGG
TCCTCGCCGGCGGTTTTTCGCTTCTTGGTCGTCATAGTTCCTCGCGTGTCGATGGTCATCGACTTCGCCA
AACCTGCCGCCTCCTGTTCGAGACGACGCGAACGCTCCACGGCGGCCGATGGCGCGGGCAGGGCAGGGGG
AGCCAGTTGCACGCTGTCGCGCTCGATCTTGGCCGTAGCTTGCTGGACTATCGAGCCGACGGACTGGAAG
GTTTCGCGGGGCGCACGCATGACGGTGCGGCTTGCGATGGTTTCGGCATCCTCGGCGGAAAACCCCGCGT
CGATCAGTTCTTGCCTGTATGCCTTCCGGTCAAACGTCCGATTCATTCACCCTCCTTGCGGGATTGCCCC
GGAATTAATTCCCCGGATCGATCCGTCGATCTTGATCCCCTGCGCCATCAGATCCTTGGCGGCAAGAAAG
CCATCCAGTTTACTTTGCAGGGCTTCCCAACCTTACCAGAGGGCGCCCCAGCTGGCAATTCCGGTTCGCT
TGCTGTCCATAAAACCGCCCAGTCTAGCTATCGCCATGTAAGCCCACTGCAAGCTACCTGCTTTCTCTTT
GCGCTTGCGTTTTCCCTTGTCCAGATAGCCCAGTAGCTGACATTCATCCGGGGTCAGCACCGTTTCTGCG
GACTGGCTTTCTACGTGGCTGCCATTTTTGGGGTGAGGCCGTTCGCGGCCGAGGGGCGCAGCCCCTGGGG
GGATGGGAGGCCCGCGTTAGCGGGCCGGGAGGGTTCGAGAAGGGGGGGCACCCCCCTTCGGCGTGCGCGG
TCACGCGCACAGGGCGCAGCCCTGGTTAAAAACAAGGTTTATAAATATTGGTTTAAAAGCAGGTTAAAAG
ACAGGTTAGCGGTGGCCGAAAAACGGGCGGAAACCCTTGCAAATGCTGGATTTTCTGCCTGTGGACAGCC
CCTCAAATGTCAATAGGTGCGCCCCTCATCTGTCAGCACTCTGCCCCTCAAGTGTCAAGGATCGCGCCCC
TCATCTGTCAGTAGTCGCGCCCCTCAAGTGTCAATACCGCAGGGCACTTATCCCCAGGCTTGTCCACATC
ATCTGTGGGAAACTCGCGTAAAATCAGGCGTTTTCGCCGATTTGCGAGGCTGGCCAGCTCCACGTCGCCG
GCCGAAATCGAGCCTGCCCCTCATCTGTCAACGCCGCGCCGGGTGAGTCGGCCCCTCAAGTGTCAACGTC
CGCCCCTCATCTGTCAGTGAGGGCCAAGTTTTCCGCGAGGTATCCACAACGCCGGCGGCCCTACATGGCT
CTGCTGTAGTGAGTGGGTTGCGCTCCGGCAGCGGTCCTGATCCCCCGCAGAAAAAAAGGATCTCAAGAAG
ATCCTTTGATCTTTTCTACGGCGCGCCCAATACCATTGTTCATTCCACGGACAAAAACAGAGAAAGGAAA
CGACAGAGGCCAAAAAGCCTCGCTTTCAGCACCTGTCGTTTCCTTTCTTTTCAGAGGGTATTTTAAATAA
AAACATTAAGTTATGACGAAGAAGAACGGAAACGCCTTAAACCGAAAATTTTCATAAATAGCGAAAACCC
GCGAGGTCGCCGCCCCGTAACCTGTCGGATCACCGGAAAGGACCCGTAAAGTGATAATGATTATCATCTA
CATATCACAACGTGCGTGGATTACGATTTTCTAGGGCGGCGGATTTGTCCTACTCAGGAGAGCGTTCACC
GACAAACAACAGATAAAACGAAAGGCCCAGTCTTTCGACTGAGCCTTTCGTTTTATTTGATGCCT
